>Addgene plasmid #74142 | CMV-FlicR1 | depositor full sequence | sequence record 142387 | CMV-FlicR1 sequence 7035 bps
GACGGATCGGGAGATCTCCCGATCCCCTATGGTGCACTCTCAGTACAATCTGCTCTGATGCCGCATAGTT
AAGCCAGTATCTGCTCCCTGCTTGTGTGTTGGAGGTCGCTGAGTAGTGCGCGAGCAAAATTTAAGCTACA
ACAAGGCAAGGCTTGACCGACAATTGCATGAAGAATCTGCTTAGGGTTAGGCGTTTTGCGCTGCTTCGCG
ATGTACGGGCCAGATATACGCGTTGACATTGATTATTGACTAGTTATTAATAGTAATCAATTACGGGGTC
ATTAGTTCATAGCCCATATATGGAGTTCCGCGTTACATAACTTACGGTAAATGGCCCGCCTGGCTGACCG
CCCAACGACCCCCGCCCATTGACGTCAATAATGACGTATGTTCCCATAGTAACGCCAATAGGGACTTTCC
ATTGACGTCAATGGGTGGAGTATTTACGGTAAACTGCCCACTTGGCAGTACATCAAGTGTATCATATGCC
AAGTACGCCCCCTATTGACGTCAATGACGGTAAATGGCCCGCCTGGCATTATGCCCAGTACATGACCTTA
TGGGACTTTCCTACTTGGCAGTACATCTACGTATTAGTCATCGCTATTACCATGGTGATGCGGTTTTGGC
AGTACATCAATGGGCGTGGATAGCGGTTTGACTCACGGGGATTTCCAAGTCTCCACCCCATTGACGTCAA
TGGGAGTTTGTTTTGGCACCAAAATCAACGGGACTTTCCAAAATGTCGTAACAACTCCGCCCCATTGACG
CAAATGGGCGGTAGGCGTGTACGGTGGGAGGTCTATATAAGCAGAGCTCTCTGGCTAACTAGAGAACCCA
CTGCTTACTGGCTTATCGAAATTAATACGACTCACTATAGGGAGACCCAAGCTGGCTAGCGTTAAACAGG
AGGAATTAAGCTTGGGATCCACCATGGAGGGATTCGACGGTTCAGATTTTAGTCCTCCAGCTGATTTAGT
TGGCGTTGGCGGTGCAGTCATGCGGAACGTCGTTGACGTCACGATAAATGGTGACGTCACTGCTCCGCCG
AAAGCAGCGCCAAGAAAAAGTGAATCGGTAAAGAAAGTTCATTGGAATGATGTAGACCAAGGACCGAGTG
AAAAACCAGAGACAAGACAGGAGGAACGAATAGATATACCCGAGATTTCAGGTCTATGGTGGGGCGAGAA
TGAACATGGAGTGGGCGGTGGGAGAATGGAGATACCTACTACTGGTGTAGGTCGCGTCCAGTTTCGTGTC
CGAGCAGTGATTGATCATCTAGGGATGCGAGCCTTTGGAGTCTTCCTAATTCTCTTGGACATCATCCTCA
TGATCATTGATCTCAGTCTTCCAGGAAAAAGTGAATCTTCACAATCCTTTTATGACGGGTTGGCTTTGGC
TCTTTCTTGTTATTTCATGCTGGATTTAGGATTAAGGATATTTGCCTACGGGCCCAAGAATTTCTTCACC
AACCCCTGGGAGGTTGCTGATGGCTTGATTATCGTTGTCACATTCGTCGTCACGATATTTTACACTGTGT
TAGATGAATACTTTCAAGAAACAGGAGCCGATGGTTTGGGGCAGTTGGTTGTGTTGGCCCGTTTGCTGCG
TGTGGTTCGATTAGCAAGAATATTTTATTCCCATCAACAAAGGGTGGTTTCCGAGCGGATGTACCCCGAG
GACGGCGTCCTGAAGAGCGAGATCAAGAAGGGGCTGAGGCTGAAGGACGGCGGCCACTACGCCGCCGTGG
TCAAGACCACCTACAAGGCCAAGAAGCCCGTGCAGCTGCCCGGCGCCTACATCGTCGACATCAAGTTGGA
CATCGTGTCCCACAACGAGGACTACACCATCGTGGAACAGTGCGAACGCGCCGAGGGCCGCCACTCCACC
GGCGGCATGGACGAGCTGTACAAGGGAGGTACAGGCGGGAGTCTGGTGAGCAAGGGCGAGGAGGTTAACA
AGGCCATCATCAAGGAGTTCATGCGCTTCAAGGTGCACATGGAGGGCTCCGTGAACGGCCACGAGTTCGA
GATCGAGGGCGAGGGCGAGGGCCGCCCCTACGAGGCCTTTCAGACCGCTAAGCTGAAGGTGACCAAGGGT
GGCCCCCTGCCCTTCGCCTGGGACATCCTGTCCCCTCAGTTCATGTACGGCTCCAAGGCCTACATTAAGC
ACCCAGCCGACATCCCCGACTACTTCAAGCTGTCCTTCCCCGAGGGCTTCAGGTGGGAGCGCGTGATGAA
CTTCGAGGACGGCGGCATTATTCACGTTAACCAGGACTCCTCCCTGCAGGACGGCGTATTCATCTACAAG
GTGAAGCTGCGCGGCACCAACTTCCCCCCCGACGGCCCCGTAATGCAGAAGAAGACCATGGGCTGGGAGG
CTACGCGTTAGGGAGGTTGTATGAGTTGCAAATGTGTATTATCCTAGTCTAGAGGGCCCGTTTAAACCCG
CTGATCAGCCTCGACTGTGCCTTCTAGTTGCCAGCCATCTGTTGTTTGCCCCTCCCCCGTGCCTTCCTTG
ACCCTGGAAGGTGCCACTCCCACTGTCCTTTCCTAATAAAATGAGGAAATTGCATCGCATTGTCTGAGTA
GGTGTCATTCTATTCTGGGGGGTGGGGTGGGGCAGGACAGCAAGGGGGAGGATTGGGAAGACAATAGCAG
GCATGCTGGGGATGCGGTGGGCTCTATGGCTTCTGAGGCGGAAAGAACCAGCTGGGGCTCTAGGGGGTAT
CCCC
[124 nt withheld, positions 2735-2858]
C
[91 nt withheld, positions 2860-2950]
A
[49 nt withheld, positions 2952-3000]
CCTTTGACGTTGGAGTCCACGTTCTTT
[37 nt withheld, positions 3028-3064]
ACCCTATCTCGGTCTATTCTTTTGATTTATAAGGGATTTTGCCGATTTCGGCCTATTGGTTAAAAAATGA
GCTGATTTAACAAAAATTTAACGCGAATTAATTCTGTGGAATGTGTGTCAGTTAGGGTGTGGAAAGTCCC
CAGGCTCCCCAGCAGGCAGAAGTATGCAAAGCATGCATCTCAATTAGTCAGCAACCAGGTGTGGAAAGTC
CCCAGGCTCCCCAGCAGGCAGAAGTATGCAAAGCATGCATCTCAATTAGTCAGCAACCATAGTCCCGCCC
CTAACTCCGCCCATCCCGCCCCTAACTCCGCCCAGTTCCGCCCATTCTCCGCCCCATGGCTGACTAATTT
TTTTTATTTATGCAGAGGCCGAGGCCGCCTCTGCCTCTGAGCTATTCCAGAAGTAGTGAGGAGGCTTTTT
TGGAGGCCTAGGCTTTTGCAAAAAGCTCCCGGGAGCTTGTATATCCATTTTCGGATCTGATCAGCACGTG
ATGAAAAAGCCTGAACTCACCGCGACGTCTGTCGAGAAGTTTCTGATCGAAAAGTTCGACAGCGTCTCCG
ACCTGATGCAGCTCTCGGAGGGCGAAGAATCTCGTGCTTTCAGCTTCGATGTAGGAGGGCGTGGATATGT
CCTGCGGGTAAATAGCTGCGCCGATGGTTTCTACAAAGATCGTTATGTTTATCGGCACTTTGCATCGGCC
GCGCTCCCGATTCCGGAAGTGCTTGACATTGGGGAATTCAGCGAGAGCCTGACCTATTGCATCTCCCGCC
GTGCACAGGGTGTCACGTTGCAAGACCTGCCTGAAAACCGAACTGCCCGCTGTTCTGCAGCCGGTCGCGG
AGGCCATGGATGCGATCGCTGCGGCCGATCTTAGCCAGACGAGCGGGTTCGGCCCATTCGGACCGCAAGG
AATCGGTCAATACACTACATGGCGTGATTTCATATGCGCGATTGCTGATCCCCATGTGTATCACTGGCAA
ACTGTGATGGACGACACCGTCAGTGCGTCCGTCGCGCAGGCTCTCGATGAGCTGATGCTTTGGGCCGAGG
ACTGCCCCGAAGTCCGGCACCTCGTGCACGCGGATTTCGGCTCCAACAATGTCCTGACGGACAATGGCCG
CATAACAGCGGTCATTGACTGGAGCGAGGCGATGTTCGGGGATTCCCAATACGAGGTCGCCAACATCTTC
TTCTGGAGGCCGTGGTTGGCTTGTATGGAGCAGCAGACGCGCTACTTCGAGCGGAGGCATCCGGAGCTTG
CAGGATCGCCGCGGCTCCGGGCGTATATGCTCCGCATTGGTCTTGACCAACTCTATCAGAGCTTGGTTGA
CGGCAATTTCGATGATGCAGCTTGGGCGCAGGGTCGATGCGACGCAATCGTCCGATCCGGAGCCGGGACT
GTCGGGCGTACACAAATCGCCCGCAGAAGCGCGGCCGTCTGGACCGATGGCTGTGTAGAAGTACTCGCCG
ATAGTGGAAACCGACGCCCCAGCACTCGTCCGAGGGCAAAGGAATAGCACGTGCTACGAGATTTCGATTC
CACCGCCGCCTTCTATGAAAGGTTGGGCTTCGGAATCGTTTTCCGGGACGCCGGCTGGATGATCCTCCAG
CGCGGGGATCTCATGCTGGAGTTCTTCGCCCACCCCAACTTGTTTATTGCAGCTTATAATGGTTACAAAT
AAAGCAATAGCATCACAAATTTCACAAATAAAGCATTTTTTTCACTGCATTCTAGTTGTGGTTTGTCCAA
ACTCATCAATGTATCTTATCATGTCTGTATACCGTCGACCTCTAGCTAGAGCTTGGCGTAATCATGGTCA
TAGCTGTTTCCTGTGTGAAATTGTTATCCGCTCACAATTCCACACAACATACGAGCCGGAAGCATAAAGT
GTAAAGCCTGGGGTGCCTAATGAGTGAGCTAACTCACATTAATTGCGTTGCGCTCACTGCCCGCTTTCCA
GTCGGGAAACCTGTCGTGCCAGCTGCATTAATGAATCGGCCAACGCGCGGGGAGAGGCGGTTTGCGTATT
GGGCGCTCTTCCGCTTCCTCGCTCACTGACTCGCTGCGCTCGGTCGTTCGGCTGCGGCGAGCGGTATCAG
CTCACTCAAAGGCGGTAATACGGTTATCCACAGAATCAGGGGATAACGCAGGAAAGAACATGTGAGCAAA
AGGCCAGCAAAAGGCCAGGAACCGTAAAAAGGCCGCGTTGCTGGCGTTTTTCCATAGGCTCCGCCCCCCT
GACGAGCATCACAAAAATCGACGCTCAAGTCAGAGGTGGCGAAACCCGACAGGACTATAAAGATACCAGG
CGTTTCCCCCTGGAAGCTCCCTCGTGCGCTCTCCTGTTCCGACCCTGCCGCTTACCGGATACCTGTCCGC
CTTTCTCCCTTCGGGAAGCGTGGCGCTTTCTCATAGCTCACGCTGTAGGTATCTCAGTTCGGTGTAGGTC
GTTCGCTCCAAGCTGGGCTGTGTGCACGAACCCCCCGTTCAGCCCGACCGCTGCGCCTTATCCGGTAACT
ATCGTCTTGAGTCCAACCCGGTAAGACACGACTTATCGCCACTGGCAGCAGCCACTGGTAACAGGATTAG
CAGAGCGAGGTATGTAGGCGGTGCTACAGAGTTCTTGAAGTGGTGGCCTAACTACGGCTACACTAGAAGA
ACAGTATTTGGTATCTGCGCTCTGCTGAAGCCAGTTACCTTCGGAAAAAGAGTTGGTAGCTCTTGATCCG
GCAAACAAACCACCGCTGGTAGCGGTTTTTTTGTTTGCAAGCAGCAGATTACGCGCAGAAAAAAAGGATC
TCAAGAAGATCCTTTGATCTTTTCTACGGGGTCTGACGCTCAGTGGAACGAAAACTCACGTTAAGGGATT
TTGGTCATGAGATTATCAAAAAGGATCTTCACCTAGATCCTTTTAAATTAAAAATGAAGTTTTAAATCAA
TCTAAAGTATATATGAGTAAACTTGGTCTGACAGTTACCAATGCTTAATCAGTGAGGCACCTATCTCAGC
GATCTGTCTATTTCGTTCATCCATAGTTGCCTGACTCCCCGTCGTGTAGATAACTACGATACGGGAGGGC
TTACCATCTGGCCCCAGTGCTGCAATGATACCGCGAGACCCACGCTCACCGGCTCCAGATTTATCAGCAA
TAAACCAGCCAGCCGGAAGGGCCGAGCGCAGAAGTGGTCCTGCAACTTTATCCGCCTCCATCCAGTCTAT
TAATTGTTGCCGGGAAGCTAGAGTAAGTAGTTCGCCAGTTAATAGTTTGCGCAACGTTGTTGCCATTGCT
ACAGGCATCGTGGTGTCACGCTCGTCGTTTGGTATGGCTTCATTCAGCTCCGGTTCCCAACGATCAAGGC
GAGTTACATGATCCCCCATGTTGTGCAAAAAAGCGGTTAGCTCCTTCGGTCCTCCGATCGTTGTCAGAAG
TAAGTTGGCCGCAGTGTTATCACTCATGGTTATGGCAGCACTGCATAATTCTCTTACTGTCATGCCATCC
GTAAGATGCTTTTCTGTGACTGGTGAGTACTCAACCAAGTCATTCTGAGAATAGTGTATGCGGCGACCGA
GTTGCTCTTGCCCGGCGTCAATACGGGATAATACCGCGCCACATAGCAGAACTTTAAAAGTGCTCATCAT
TGGAAAACGTTCTTCGGGGCGAAAACTCTCAAGGATCTTACCGCTGTTGAGATCCAGTTCGATGTAACCC
ACTCGTGCACCCAACTGATCTTCAGCATCTTTTACTTTCACCAGCGTTTCTGGGTGAGCAAAAACAGGAA
GGCAAAATGCCGCAAAAAAGGGAATAAGGGCGACACGGAAATGTTGAATACTCATACTCTTCCTTTTTCA
ATATTATTGAAGCATTTATCAGGGTTATTGTCTCATGAGCGGATACATATTTGAATGTATTTAGAAAAAT
AAACAAATAGGGGTTCCGCGCACATTTCCCCGAAAAGTGCCACCTGACGTC
Features (pLannotate 1.2.2; 20 found; start..end, strand, type, name):
     28..80      -  misc_feature   bom (fragment): basis of mobility region from pBR322
    235..614     +  enhancer       CMV enhancer: human cytomegalovirus immediate early enhancer
    615..818     +  promoter       CMV promoter: human cytomegalovirus (CMV) immediate early promoter
    814..847     +  LTR            5' LTR (truncated) (fragment): truncated 5' long terminal repeat (LTR) from HIV-1
    863..881     +  promoter       T7 promoter: promoter for bacteriophage T7 RNA polymerase
   1656..2382    +  CDS            HyPerRed (fragment): red fluorescent genetically encoded indicator for H2O2 ()
   2465..2689    +  polyA_signal   bGH poly(A) signal: bovine growth hormone polyadenylation signal
   2693..2714    +  promoter       SV40 promoter (fragment): SV40 enhancer and early promoter
   2735..3163    +  rep_origin     f1 ori (sequence partly withheld): f1 bacteriophage origin of replication; arrow indicates direction of (+) strand synthesis
   3177..3506    +  promoter       SV40 promoter: SV40 enhancer and early promoter
   3555..4581    +  CDS            HygR (fragment): aminoglycoside phosphotransferase from E. coli; aph(4)-Ia; confers resistance to hygromycin
   4591..4716    +  CDS            ble (fragment): BLE_KLEPN - Experimental evidence at protein level: Swiss-Prot protein existence level 1. Binding protein with a strong affinity to the bleomycin family of antibiotics. Binds to CL990; an antimitotic-antibiotic compound. From Klebsiella pneumoniae.
   4711..4832    +  polyA_signal   SV40 poly(A) signal: SV40 polyadenylation signal
   4905..4921    -  protein_bind   lac operator: The lac repressor binds to the lac operator to inhibit transcription in E. coli. This inhibition can be relieved by adding lactose or isopropyl-β-D-thiogalactopyranoside (IPTG). lac repressor encoded by lacI
   4929..4959    -  promoter       lac promoter: promoter for the E. coli lac operon
   4974..4995    -  protein_bind   CAP binding site: CAP binding activates transcription in the presence of cAMP. E. coli catabolite activator protein
   5008..5100    -  CDS            lacI (fragment): lac repressor; lacI; The lac repressor binds to the lac operator to inhibit transcription in E. coli. This inhibition can be relieved by adding lactose or isopropyl-β-D-thiogalactopyranoside (IPTG).
   5283..5868    -  rep_origin     ori: high-copy-number ColE1/pMB1/pBR322/pUC origin of replication
   6039..6899    -  CDS            AmpR: β-lactamase; bla; confers resistance to ampicillin, carbenicillin, and related antibiotics
   6900..7004    -  promoter       AmpR promoter: bla
