[The description below was written by a language model from this plasmid's Addgene catalogue record and pLannotate feature annotations shown in this document.]
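Description:
CMV-FlicR1 is a mammalian expression plasmid built on a pcDNA3.1 backbone that carries FlicR1 ("Fluorescent indicator for voltage imaging Red"), a synthetic, genetically encoded red fluorescent voltage indicator. The roughly 1.5 kb insert was cloned between BamHI and XbaI sites, both retained, downstream of the human cytomegalovirus immediate-early enhancer and promoter and upstream of the bovine growth hormone polyadenylation signal. This arrangement gives strong constitutive transcription in transfected mammalian cells. A T7 promoter lies between the CMV promoter and the insert and can serve for in vitro transcription or as a sequencing primer site. The automated annotation does not recognise FlicR1 as such. It labels part of the coding region as a fragment of HyPerRed, which most likely reflects homology between the red fluorescent protein domains of the two sensors rather than the presence of a peroxide indicator. The upstream part of the insert is left unannotated.

In bacteria the plasmid is maintained at high copy from a ColE1/pUC-type origin and selected with ampicillin through the β-lactamase gene and its own promoter. An f1 origin is also present, which permits single-stranded DNA production. A second mammalian cassette consists of the SV40 early promoter, a hygromycin resistance coding sequence and the SV40 poly(A) signal, suggesting a hygromycin-selectable version of the backbone, although the catalogue entry lists no mammalian selection marker. Short hits to an HIV-1 LTR, ble, lacI and lac regulatory elements are probably backbone remnants or annotation artefacts. The sequence record is 7,035 nt, slightly shorter than the 7,043 bp catalogue size. The construct is intended for optical recording of membrane potential, and the associated publication reports imaging of neuronal activity in organotypic brain slices.
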