Addgene plasmid #74142: CMV-FlicR1
Purpose: Mammalian expression of FlicR1: A bright red fluorescent genetically encoded voltage indicator
Depositing lab: Robert Campbell. Depositing organization: University of Alberta. Publication: A Bright and Fast Red Fluorescent Protein Voltage Indicator That Reports Neuronal Activity in Organotypic Brain Slices. Abdelfattah AS, Farhi SL, Zhao Y, Brinks D, Zou P, Ruangkittisakul A, Platisa J, Pieribone VA, Ballanyi K, Cohen AE, Campbell RE. J Neurosci. 2016 Feb 24;36(8):2458-72. doi: 10.1523/JNEUROSCI.3484-15.2016. PubMed 26911693.
Backbone
  Vector backbone: pcDNA3.1
  Backbone size w/o insert (bp): 5546
  Total vector size (bp): 7043
  Vector type: Mammalian Expression, Bacterial Expression
Growth in bacteria
  Bacterial resistance: Ampicillin, 100 μg/mL
  Growth temperature: 37°C
  Growth strain: DH5alpha
  Copy number: High Copy
Gene/Insert
  Gene/Insert name: FlicR1 (alt name: Fluorescent indicator for voltage imaging Red)
  Species: Synthetic
  Insert size (bp): 1497
  Promoter: CMV
  Cloning method: Restriction Enzyme; 5′ cloning site BamHI (not destroyed); 3′ cloning site XbaI (not destroyed)
  Sequencing primers: 5′ TAATACGACTCACTATAGGG; 3′ TAGAAGGCACAGTCGAGG
Terms and licenses: Academic/Nonprofit Terms; Industry Terms: Not Available to Industry
How to cite: CMV-FlicR1 was a gift from Robert Campbell (Addgene plasmid # 74142 ; http://n2t.net/addgene:74142 ; RRID:Addgene_74142)
