>Addgene plasmid #74142 | CMV-FlicR1 | addgene partial sequence | sequence record 142386 | CMV-F 5'-CGCAAATGGGCGGTAGGCGTG-3'
ACCCACTGCTTACTGGCTTATCGAAATTAATACGACTCACTATAGGGAGACCCAAGCTGGCTAGCGTTAA
ACAGGAGGAATTAAGCTTGGGATCCACCATGGAGGGATTCGACGGTTCAGATTTTAGTCCTCCAGCTGAT
TTAGTTGGCGTTGGCGGTGCAGTCATGCGGAACGTCGTTGACGTCACGATAAATGGTGACGTCACTGCTC
CGCCGAAAGCAGCGCCAAGAAAAAGTGAATCGGTAAAGAAAGTTCATTGGAATGATGTAGACCAAGGACC
GAGTGAAAAACCAGAGACAAGACAGGAGGAACGAATAGATATACCCGAGATTTCAGGTCTATGGTGGGGC
GAGAATGAACATGGAGTGGGCGGTGGGAGAATGGAGATACCTACTACTGGTGTAGGTCGCGTCCAGTTTC
GTGTCCGAGCAGTGATTGATCATCTAGGGATGCGAGCCTTTGGAGTCTTCCTAATTCTCTTGGACATCAT
CCTCATGATCATTGATCTCAGTCTTCCAGGAAAAAGTGAATCTTCACAATCCTTTTATGACGGGTTGGCT
TTGGCTCTTTCTTGTTATTTCATGCTGGATTTAGGATTAAGGATATTTGCCTACGGGCCCAAGAATTTCT
TCACCAACCCCTGGGAGGTTGCTGATGGCTTGATTATCGTTGTCACATTCGTCGTCACGATATTTTACAC
TGTGTTAGATGAATACTTTCAAGAAACAGGAGCCGATGGTTTGGGGCAGTTGGTTGTGTTGGCCCGTTTG
CTGCGTGTGGTTCGATTAGCAAGAATATTTTATTCCCATCAACAA
