>Addgene plasmid #74142 | CMV-FlicR1 | addgene partial sequence | sequence record 142432 | BGH-rev 5'-TAGAAGGCACAGTCGAGG-3'
ATACACATTTGCAACTCATACAACCTCCCTAACGCGTAGCCTCCCAGCCCATGGTCTTCTTCTGCATTAC
GGGGCCGTCGGGGGGGAAGTTGGTGCCGCGCAGCTTCACCTTGTAGATGAATACGCCGTCCTGCAGGGAG
GAGTCCTGGTTAACGTGAATAATGCCGCCGTCCTCGAAGTTCATCACGCGCTCCCACCTGAAGCCCTCGG
GGAAGGACAGCTTGAAGTAGTCGGGGATGTCGGCTGGGTGCTTAATGTAGGCCTTGGAGCCGTACATGAA
CTGAGGGGACAGGATGTCCCAGGCGAAGGGCAGGGGGCCACCCTTGGTCACCTTCAGCTTAGCGGTCTGA
AAGGCCTCGTAGGGGCGGCCCTCGCCCTCGCCCTCGATCTCGAACTCGTGGCCGTTCACGGAGCCCTCCA
TGTGCACCTTGAAGCGCATGAACTCCTTGATGATGGCCTTGTTAACCTCCTCGCCCTTGCTCACCAGACT
CCCGCCTGTACCTCCCTTGTACAGCTCGTCCATGCCGCCGGTGGAGTGGCGGCCCTCGGCGCGTTCGCAC
TGTTCCACGATGGTGTAGTCCTCGTTGTGGGACACGATGTCCAACTTGATGTCGACGATGTAGGCGCCGG
GCAGCTGCACGGGCTTCTTGGCCTTGTAGGTGGTCTTGACCACGGCGGCGTAGTGGCCGCCGTCCTTCAG
CCTCAGCCCCTTCTTGATCTCGCTCTTCAGGACGCCGTCCTCGGGGTACATCCGCTCGGAAACCACCCTT
TGTTGATGGGAATAA
